LOCUS       Exported 7449 bp ds-DNA circular SYN 12-MAY-2021
DEFINITION  Protein expression and purification of EEF1A2_GTP-EFTU.
ACCESSION   .
VERSION     .
KEYWORDS    pHH0103_EEF1A2_GTP-EFTU
SOURCE      synthetic DNA construct
  ORGANISM  synthetic DNA construct
REFERENCE   1 (bases 1 to 7449)
  TITLE     Sidhu Lab peptide-recognition modules (PRMs)
REFERENCE   2 (bases 1 to 7449)
  AUTHORS   .
  TITLE     Direct Submission
  JOURNAL   Exported May 12, 2021 from SnapGene Server 1.1.58
            http://www.snapgene.com
FEATURES             Location/Qualifiers
     source          1..7449
                     /organism="synthetic DNA construct"
                     /mol_type="other DNA"
     promoter        1..29
                     /label=tac promoter
                     /note="strong E. coli promoter; hybrid between the trp and
                     lac UV5 promoters"
     protein_bind    37..53
                     /label=lac operator
                     /bound_moiety="lac repressor encoded by lacI"
                     /note="The lac repressor binds to the lac operator to
                     inhibit transcription in E. coli. This inhibition can be
                     relieved by adding lactose or
                     isopropyl-beta-D-thiogalactopyranoside (IPTG)."
     primer_bind     42..64
                     /label=M13/pUC Reverse
                     /note="In lacZ gene"
     CDS             138..155
                     /codon_start=1
                     /product="6xHis affinity tag"
                     /label=6xHis
                     /translation="HHHHHH"
     CDS             171..824
                     /codon_start=1
                     /product="glutathione S-transferase from Schistosoma
                     japonicum"
                     /label=GST
                     /translation="MSPILGYWKIKGLVQPTRLLLEYLEEKYEEHLYERDEGDKWRNKK
                     FELGLEFPNLPYYIDGDVKLTQSMAIIRYIADKHNMLGGCPKERAEISMLEGAVLDIRY
                     GVSRIAYSKDFETLKVDFLSKLPEMLKMFEDRLCHKTYLNGDHVTHPDFMLYDALDVVL
                     YMDPMCLDAFPKLVCFKKRIEAIPQIDKYLKSSKYIAWPLQGWQATFGGGDHPPK"
     primer_bind     782..804
                     /label=pGEX 5'
                     /note="pGEX vectors, Glutathione-S-transferase, forward
                     primer"
     CDS             831..854
                     /codon_start=1
                     /product="recognition and cleavage site for human
                     rhinovirus 3C and PreScission proteases"
                     /label=HRV 3C site
                     /translation="LEVLFQGP"
     CDS             867..884
                     /codon_start=1
                     /product="thrombin recognition and cleavage site"
                     /label=thrombin site
                     /translation="LVPRGS"
     terminator      1644..1691
                     /label=fd terminator
                     /note="central terminator from bacteriophage fd (Otsuka and
                     Kunisawa, 1982)"
     rep_origin      complement(3284..3739)
                     /direction=LEFT
                     /label=f1 ori
                     /note="f1 bacteriophage origin of replication; arrow
                     indicates direction of (+) strand synthesis"
     primer_bind     complement(3421..3442)
                     /label=F1ori-F
                     /note="F1 origin, forward primer"
     primer_bind     3633..3652
                     /label=F1ori-R
                     /note="F1 origin, reverse primer"
     primer_bind     complement(3781..3803)
                     /label=pGEX 3'
                     /note="pGEX vectors, reverse primer"
     misc_feature    3889..4029
                     /label=bom
                     /note="basis of mobility region from pBR322"
     primer_bind     3944..3963
                     /label=pRS-marker
                     /note="pRS vectors, use to sequence yeast selectable
                     marker"
     primer_bind     complement(4044..4061)
                     /label=L4440
                     /note="L4440 vector, forward primer"
     rep_origin      complement(4215..4802)
                     /direction=LEFT
                     /label=ori
                     /note="high-copy-number ColE1/pMB1/pBR322/pUC origin of
                     replication"
     CDS             complement(4973..5833)
                     /codon_start=1
                     /gene="bla"
                     /product="beta-lactamase"
                     /label=AmpR
                     /note="confers resistance to ampicillin, carbenicillin, and
                     related antibiotics"
                     /translation="MSIQHFRVALIPFFAAFCLPVFAHPETLVKVKDAEDQLGARVGYI
                     ELDLNSGKILESFRPEERFPMMSTFKVLLCGAVLSRVDAGQEQLGRRIHYSQNDLVEYS
                     PVTEKHLTDGMTVRELCSAAITMSDNTAANLLLTTIGGPKELTAFLHNMGDHVTRLDRW
                     EPELNEAIPNDERDTTMPAAMATTLRKLLTGELLTLASRQQLIDWMEADKVAGPLLRSA
                     LPAGWFIADKSGAGERGSRGIIAALGPDGKPSRIVVIYTTGSQATMDERNRQIAEIGAS
                     LIKHW"
     primer_bind     5596..5615
                     /label=Amp-R
                     /note="Ampicillin resistance gene, reverse primer"
     promoter        complement(5834..5938)
                     /gene="bla"
                     /label=AmpR promoter
     primer_bind     6006..6024
                     /label=pBRforEco
                     /note="pBR322 vectors, upsteam of EcoRI site, forward
                     primer"
     promoter        6047..6124
                     /gene="lacI (mutant)"
                     /label=lacIq promoter
                     /note="In the lacIq allele, a single base change in the
                     promoter boosts expression of the lacI gene about 10-fold."
     CDS             6125..7207
                     /codon_start=1
                     /gene="lacI"
                     /product="lac repressor"
                     /label=lacI
                     /note="The lac repressor binds to the lac operator to
                     inhibit transcription in E. coli. This inhibition can be
                     relieved by adding lactose or
                     isopropyl-beta-D-thiogalactopyranoside (IPTG)."
                     /translation="MKPVTLYDVAEYAGVSYQTVSRVVNQASHVSAKTREKVEAAMAEL
                     NYIPNRVAQQLAGKQSLLIGVATSSLALHAPSQIVAAIKSRADQLGASVVVSMVERSGV
                     EACKAAVHNLLAQRVSGLIINYPLDDQDAIAVEAACTNVPALFLDVSDQTPINSIIFSH
                     EDGTRLGVEHLVALGHQQIALLAGPLSSVSARLRLAGWHKYLTRNQIQPIAEREGDWSA
                     MSGFQQTMQMLNEGIVPTAMLVANDQMALGAMRAITESGLRVGADISVVGYDDTEDSSC
                     YIPPLTTIKQDFRLLGQTSVDRLLQLSQGQAVKGNQLLPVSLVKRKTTLAPNTQTASPR
                     ALADSLMQLARQVSRLESGQ"
     primer_bind     complement(6144..6163)
                     /label=LacI-R
                     /note="LacI, reverse primer"
ORIGIN
        1 ttgacaatta atcatcggct cgtataatgt gtggaattgt gagcggataa caatttcaca
       61 caggaaacag ccagtccgtt taggtgtttt cacgagcact tcaccaacaa ggaccataga
      121 ttatgaaaat cgaagaacac catcaccatc accattccag cggtaagctt atgtccccta
      181 tactaggtta ttggaaaatt aagggccttg tgcaacccac tcgacttctt ttggaatatc
      241 ttgaagaaaa atatgaagag catttgtatg agcgcgatga aggtgataaa tggcgaaaca
      301 aaaagtttga attgggtttg gagtttccca atcttcctta ttatattgat ggtgatgtta
      361 aattaacaca gtctatggcc atcatacgtt atatagctga caagcacaac atgttgggtg
      421 gttgtccaaa agagcgtgca gagatttcaa tgcttgaagg agcggttttg gatattagat
      481 acggtgtttc gagaattgca tatagtaaag actttgaaac tctcaaagtt gattttctta
      541 gcaagctacc tgaaatgctg aaaatgttcg aagatcgttt atgtcataaa acatatttaa
      601 atggtgatca tgtaacccat cctgacttca tgttgtatga cgctcttgat gttgttttat
      661 acatggaccc aatgtgcctg gatgcgttcc caaaattagt ttgttttaaa aaacgtattg
      721 aagctatccc acaaattgat aagtacttga aatccagcaa gtatatagca tggcctttgc
      781 agggctggca agccacgttt ggtggtggcg accatcctcc aaaatcggat ctggaagttc
      841 tgttccaggg gcccctgtcc agcggtctgg ttccgcgtgg ttccggtacc gcggcccagc
      901 cggccggcaa agaaaagacc catattaaca tcgtggttat cggccacgtg gatagcggta
      961 aatctaccac gaccggtcat ctgatttata aatgcggcgg tatcgacaag cgtaccattg
     1021 aaaaatttga aaaggaagcg gccgaaatgg gcaaaggtag cttcaagtac gcgtgggttc
     1081 tggataaact gaaggccgaa cgtgaacgcg gcattacgat cgacatttct ctgtggaaat
     1141 ttgaaacgac caagtattac attaccatta tcgatgcacc gggccatcgc gacttcatca
     1201 aaaatatgat tacgggtacc agtcaggcgg attgtgccgt tctgatcgtc gcagctggcg
     1261 tgggtgaatt tgaagcgggc atttccaaaa acggtcagac gcgtgaacac gcactgctgg
     1321 cttataccct gggcgttaaa caactgatcg tcggtgtgaa taaaatggat tcaacggaac
     1381 cggcctattc ggaaaaacgc tacgacgaaa ttgtgaagga agttagcgcg tatatcaaaa
     1441 agattggcta caacccggcc accgtcccgt ttgtgccgat cagcggctgg cacggtgata
     1501 acatgctgga accgtctccg aatatgccgt ggttcaaagg ttggaaggtt gaacgtaaag
     1561 aaggcaatgc aagtggtgtc tccctgctgg aagctctgga caccattctg ccgccgacgc
     1621 gtccgaccgc ggccgcatan nnnnnnnnnn nnnnnnnnnn nnnnnnnnnn nnnnnnnnnn
     1681 nnnnnnnnnn nnnnnnnnnn nnnnnnnnnn nnnnnnnnnn nnnnnnnnnn nnnnnnnnnn
     1741 nnnnnnnnnn nnnnnnnnnn nnnnnnnnnn nnnnnnnnnn ncnnnnnnnn nnnnnnnnnn
     1801 nnnnnnnnnn nnnnnnnnnn nnnnnnnnnn nnnnnnnnnn nnnnnnnnnn nnnnnnnnnn
     1861 nnnnnnnnnn nnnnnnnnnn agtttgtact ggtgacgaaa ctcagtgtct agctagagtg
     1921 gcnnnnnnnn nnnnnnnnnn nnnnnnnnnn nnnnnnnnnn nnnnnnnnnn nnnnnnnnnn
     1981 nnnnnnnnnn nnnnnnnnnn nnnnnnnnnn nnnnnnnnnn nnnnnnnnnn nnnnnnnnnn
     2041 nnnnnnnnnn nnnnnnnnnn nnnnnnnnnn ntggtttcat tggtgacgtt tccggccttg
     2101 ctaatggtaa tggtnnnnnn nnnnnnnnnn nnnnnnnnnn nnnnnnnnnn nnnnnnnnnn
     2161 nnnnnnnnnn nnnnnnacct ttaatgaata atttccgtca atatttacct tccctccctc
     2221 aatcggttga atgtcgccct tttgtctttg gcgctggtaa accatatgaa nnnnnnnnnn
     2281 nnnnnnnnnn nnnnnnnnnn nnnnnnnnnn nnnnnnnnnn nnnnnnnnnn nnnnnnnnnn
     2341 nnnnnnnnnn nnnnnntnnn nnnnnnnnnn nnnnnnnnnn nnnnnnnnnn nnnnnnnnnn
     2401 nnnnnnnnnn nctagcgccg ccctatacct tgtctgcctc cccgcgttgc gtcgcggtgc
     2461 atggagccgg gccacctcga cctgaatgga agccggcggc acctcgctaa cggattcacc
     2521 actccaagaa ttggagccaa tcaattcttg cggagaactg tgaatgcgca aaccaaccct
     2581 tggcagaaca tatccatcgc gtccgccatc tccagcagcc gcacgcggcg catctcgggc
     2641 agcgttgggt cctggccacg ggtgcgcatg atcgtgctcc tgtcgttgag gacccggcta
     2701 ggctggcggg gttgccttac tggttagcag aatgaatcac cgatacgcga gcgaacgtga
     2761 agcgactgct gctgcaaaac gtctgcgacc tgagcaacaa catgaatggt cttcggtttc
     2821 cgtgtttcgt aaagtctgga aacgcggaag tcagcgccct gcaccattat gttccggatc
     2881 tgcatcgcag gatgctgctg gctaccctgt ggaacaccta catctgtatt aacgaagcgc
     2941 tggcattgac cctgagtgat ttttctctgg tcccgccgca tccataccgc cagttgttta
     3001 ccctcacaac gttccagtaa ccgggcatgt tcatcatcag taacccgtat cgtgagcatc
     3061 ctctctcgtt tcatcggtat cattaccccc atgaacagaa atccccctta cacggaggca
     3121 tcagtgacca aacaggaaaa aaccgccctt aacatggccc gctttatcag aagccagaca
     3181 ttaacgcttc tggagaaact caacgagctg gacgcggatg aacaggcaga catctgtgaa
     3241 tcgcttcacg accacgctga tgagctttac cgcaggatcc gcgaaattgt aagcgttaat
     3301 attttgttaa aattcgcgtt aaatttttgt taaatcagct cattttttaa ccaataggcc
     3361 gaaatcggca aaatccctta taaatcaaaa gaatagaccg agatagggtt gagtgttgtt
     3421 ccagtttgga acaagagtcc actattaaag aacgtggact ccaacgtcaa aggnnnnnnn
     3481 nnnnnnnnnn nnnnnnnnnn nnnnnnnnnn nnnnnnnnnn nntnnnnnnn nnnnnnnnnn
     3541 nnnnnnnnnn nnnnnnnnnn nnnnnnnnnn nnnnnnnnnn nnnnnnnnnn nnnnnnnnnn
     3601 nnnnnnnnnn nnnngnnnnn nnnnnnnnnn nnnnnnnnnn nnnnnnnnnn nnnnnnnnnn
     3661 nnnnnnnnnn nnnnnnnnnn nnnnnnnnnn nnnnnnnnnn nnnnnnnnnn nnnnnnnnnn
     3721 nnnnnnnnnn nnnnnnnnnc gcggatcctg cctcgcgcgt ttcggtgatg acggtgaaaa
     3781 cctctgacac atgcagctcc cggagacggt cacagcttgt ctgtaagcgg atgccgggag
     3841 cagacaagcc cgtcagggcg cgtcagcggg tgttggcggg tgtcggggcg cagccatgac
     3901 ccagtcacgt agcgatagcg gagtgtatac tggcttaact atgcggcatc agagcagatt
     3961 gtactgagag tgcaccatat gcggtgtgaa ataccgcaca gatgcgtaag gagaaaatac
     4021 cgcatcaggc gctcttccgc ttcctcgctc actgactcgc tgcgctcggt cgttcggctg
     4081 cggcgagcgg tatcagctca ctcaaaggcg gtaatacggt tatccacaga atcaggggat
     4141 aacgcaggaa agaacatgtg agcaaaaggc cagcaaaagg ccaggaaccg taaaaaggcc
     4201 gcgttgctgg cgtttttcca taggctccgc ccccctgacg agcatcacaa aaatcgacgc
     4261 tcaagtcaga ggtggcgaaa cccgacagga ctataaagat accagggttt ccccctggaa
     4321 gctccctcgt gcgctctcct gttccgaccc tgccgcttac cggatacctg tccgcctttc
     4381 tcccttcggg aagcgtggcg ctttctcata gctcacgctg taggtatctc agttcggtgt
     4441 aggtcgttcg ctccaagctg ggctgtgtgc acgaaccccc cgttcagccc gaccgctgcg
     4501 ccttatccgg taactatcgt cttgagtcca acccggtaag acacgactta tcgccactgg
     4561 cagcagccac tggtaacagg attagcagag cgaggtatgt aggcggtgct acagagttct
     4621 tgaagtggtg gcctaactac ggctacacta gaaggacagt atttggtatc tgcgctctgc
     4681 tgaagccagt taccttcgga aaaagagttg gtagctcttg atccggcaaa caaaccaccg
     4741 ctggtagcgg tggttttttt gtttgcaagc agcagattac gcgcagaaaa aaaggatctc
     4801 aagaagatcc tttgatcttt tctacggggt ctgacgctca gtggaacgaa aactcacgtt
     4861 aagggatttt ggtcatgaga ttatcaaaaa ggatcttcac ctagatcctt ttaaattaaa
     4921 aatgaagttt taaatcaatc taaagtatat atgagtaaac ttggtctgac agttaccaat
     4981 gcttaatcag tgaggcacct atctcagcga tctgtctatt tcgttcatcc atagttgcct
     5041 gactccccgt cgtgtagata actacgatac gggagggctt accatctggc cccagtgctg
     5101 caatgatacc gcgagaccca cgctcaccgg ctccagattt atcagcaata aaccagccag
     5161 ccggaagggc cgagcgcaga agtggtcctg caactttatc cgcctccatc cagtctatta
     5221 attgttgccg ggaagctaga gtaagtagtt cgccagttaa tagtttgcgc aacgttgttg
     5281 ccattgctgc aggcatcgtg gtgtcacgct cgtcgtttgg tatggcttca ttcagctccg
     5341 gttcccaacg atcaaggcga gttacatgat cccccatgtt gtgcaaaaaa gcggttagct
     5401 ccttcggtcc tccgatcgtt gtcagaagta agttggccgc agtgttatca ctcatggtta
     5461 tggcagcact gcataattct cttactgtca tgccatccgt aagatgcttt tctgtgactg
     5521 gtgagtactc aaccaagtca ttctgagaat agtgtatgcg gcgaccgagt tgctcttgcc
     5581 cggcgtcaac acgggataat accgcgccac atagcagaac tttaaaagtg ctcatcattg
     5641 gaaaacgttc ttcggggcga aaactctcaa ggatcttacc gctgttgaga tccagttcga
     5701 tgtaacccac tcgtgcaccc aactgatctt cagcatcttt tactttcacc agcgtttctg
     5761 ggtgagcaaa aacaggaagg caaaatgccg caaaaaaggg aataagggcg acacggaaat
     5821 gttgaatact catactcttc ctttttcaat attattgaag catttatcag ggttattgtc
     5881 tcatgagcgg atacatattt gaatgtattt agaaaaataa acaaataggg gttccgcgca
     5941 catttccccg aaaagtgcca cctgacgtct aagaaaccat tattatcatg acattaacct
     6001 ataaaaatag gcgtatcacg aggccctttc gtcttcaaga attcccgaca ccatcgaatg
     6061 gtgcaaaacc tttcgcggta tggcatgata gcgcccggaa gagagtcaat tcagggtggt
     6121 gaatgtgaaa ccagtaacgt tatacgatgt cgcagagtat gccggtgtct cttatcagac
     6181 cgtttcccgc gtggtgaacc aggccagcca cgtttctgcg aaaacgcggg aaaaagtgga
     6241 agcggcgatg gcggagctga attacattcc caaccgcgtg gcacaacaac tggcgggcaa
     6301 acagtcgttg ctgattggcg ttgccacctc cagtctggcc ctgcacgcgc cgtcgcaaat
     6361 tgtcgcggcg attaaatctc gcgccgatca actgggtgcc agcgtggtgg tgtcgatggt
     6421 agaacgaagc ggcgtcgaag cctgtaaagc ggcggtgcac aatcttctcg cgcaacgcgt
     6481 cagtgggctg atcattaact atccgctgga tgaccaggat gccattgctg tggaagctgc
     6541 ctgcactaat gttccggcgt tatttcttga tgtctctgac cagacaccca tcaacagtat
     6601 tattttctcc catgaagacg gtacgcgact gggcgtggag catctggtcg cattgggtca
     6661 ccagcaaatc gcgctgttag cgggcccatt aagttctgtc tcggcgcgtc tgcgtctggc
     6721 tggctggcat aaatatctca ctcgcaatca aattcagccg atagcggaac gggaaggcga
     6781 ctggagtgcc atgtccggtt ttcaacaaac catgcaaatg ctgaatgagg gcatcgttcc
     6841 cactgcgatg ctggttgcca acgatcagat ggcgctgggc gcaatgcgcg ccattaccga
     6901 gtccgggctg cgcgttggtg cggatatctc ggtagtggga tacgacgata ccgaagacag
     6961 ctcatgttat atcccgccgt taaccaccat caaacaggat tttcgcctgc tggggcaaac
     7021 cagcgtggac cgcttgctgc aactctctca gggccaggcg gtgaagggca atcagctgtt
     7081 gcccgtctca ctggtgaaaa gaaaaaccac cctggcgccc aatacgcaaa ccgcctctcc
     7141 ccgcgcgttg gccgattcat taatgcagct ggcacgacag gtttcccgac tggaaagcgg
     7201 gcagtgagcg caacgcaatt aatgtaagtt agctcactca ttaggcacaa ttctcatgtt
     7261 tgacagctta tcatcgactg cacggtgcac caatgcttct ggcgtcaggc agccatcgga
     7321 agctgtggta tggctgtgca ggtcgtaaat cactgcataa ttcgtgtcgc tcaaggcgca
     7381 ctcccgttct ggataatgtt ttttgcgccg acatcataac ggttctggca aatattctga
     7441 aatgagctg
//
