[The description below was written by a language model from this plasmid's Addgene catalogue record and the feature table of its GenBank file.]
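Description:
pHH0103_EEF1A2_GTP-EFTU is a 7,449 bp bacterial expression plasmid built on the pHH0103 backbone for producing and purifying a domain of human EEF1A2 (eukaryotic translation elongation factor 1 alpha 2) in E. coli. The insert name indicates the GTP-binding elongation factor Tu-type domain, cloned by restriction enzymes between SfiI and NotI sites. The insert itself is not annotated in the feature table, but the unannotated stretch between the thrombin site and the fd terminator is where it would be expected to lie.

Expression is driven by the strong hybrid tac promoter followed by a lac operator. A plasmid-borne lacI gene under the up-mutated lacIq promoter supplies abundant repressor, so transcription is held off until induced with IPTG or lactose. The encoded product carries an N-terminal tandem tag consisting of 6xHis followed by Schistosoma japonicum glutathione S-transferase, which allows purification on either metal-chelate or glutathione resins. HRV 3C (PreScission) and thrombin cleavage sites lie between the tag and the insert, allowing the tag to be removed. A bacteriophage fd terminator lies downstream of the cassette.

The plasmid is maintained through a ColE1/pMB1-family origin with the pBR322 bom region and is selected with ampicillin via beta-lactamase. The catalogue lists it as low copy, whereas the generic origin annotation describes a high-copy family, so the catalogue value is probably the safer guide. An f1 origin is also present, permitting single-stranded DNA production. The construct belongs to a large collection of peptide-recognition modules expressed as purified fusion proteins for surveying high-affinity peptide ligands.
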