Addgene plasmid #109862: pHH0103_EEF1A2_GTP-EFTU
Purpose: Protein expression and purification of EEF1A2_GTP-EFTU
Depositing lab: Sachdev Sidhu. Depositing organization: University of Toronto. Publication: Large-scale survey and database of high affinity ligands for peptide recognition modules. Teyra J, Kelil A, Jain S, Helmy M, Jajodia R, Hooda Y, Gu J, D'Cruz AA, Nicholson SE, Min J, Sudol M, Kim PM, Bader GD, Sidhu SS. Mol Syst Biol. 2020 Dec;16(12):e9310. doi: 10.15252/msb.20199310. PubMed 33438817.
Backbone
  Vector backbone: pHH0103
  Vector type: Bacterial Expression
Growth in bacteria
  Bacterial resistance: Ampicillin, 100 μg/mL
  Growth temperature: 37°C
  Growth strain: DH5alpha
  Copy number: Low Copy
Gene/Insert
  Gene/Insert name: EEF1A2_GTP-EFTU
  Species: H. sapiens (human)
  Entrez Gene: EEF1A2 (a.k.a. DEE33, EEF1AL, EF-1-alpha-2, EF1A, EIEE33, HS1, MRD38, STN, STNL)
  Cloning method: Restriction Enzyme; 5′ cloning site Sfi1 (unknown if destroyed); 3′ cloning site Not1 (unknown if destroyed)
Terms and licenses: Academic/Nonprofit Terms; Industry Terms: Not Available to Industry
How to cite: pHH0103_EEF1A2_GTP-EFTU was a gift from Sachdev Sidhu (Addgene plasmid # 109862 ; http://n2t.net/addgene:109862 ; RRID:Addgene_109862)
