>Addgene plasmid #109862 | pHH0103_EEF1A2_GTP-EFTU | depositor partial sequence | sequence record 206814 | pHH0103_EEF1A2_GTP-EFTU sequence 744 bps
GGCCCAGCCGGCCGGCAAAGAAAAGACCCATATTAACATCGTGGTTATCGGCCACGTGGATAGCGGTAAA
TCTACCACGACCGGTCATCTGATTTATAAATGCGGCGGTATCGACAAGCGTACCATTGAAAAATTTGAAA
AGGAAGCGGCCGAAATGGGCAAAGGTAGCTTCAAGTACGCGTGGGTTCTGGATAAACTGAAGGCCGAACG
TGAACGCGGCATTACGATCGACATTTCTCTGTGGAAATTTGAAACGACCAAGTATTACATTACCATTATC
GATGCACCGGGCCATCGCGACTTCATCAAAAATATGATTACGGGTACCAGTCAGGCGGATTGTGCCGTTC
TGATCGTCGCAGCTGGCGTGGGTGAATTTGAAGCGGGCATTTCCAAAAACGGTCAGACGCGTGAACACGC
ACTGCTGGCTTATACCCTGGGCGTTAAACAACTGATCGTCGGTGTGAATAAAATGGATTCAACGGAACCG
GCCTATTCGGAAAAACGCTACGACGAAATTGTGAAGGAAGTTAGCGCGTATATCAAAAAGATTGGCTACA
ACCCGGCCACCGTCCCGTTTGTGCCGATCAGCGGCTGGCACGGTGATAACATGCTGGAACCGTCTCCGAA
TATGCCGTGGTTCAAAGGTTGGAAGGTTGAACGTAAAGAAGGCAATGCAAGTGGTGTCTCCCTGCTGGAA
GCTCTGGACACCATTCTGCCGCCGACGCGTCCGACCGCGGCCGC
